Addgene plasmid #114134: pCDNA3_PKA-Cα(S11A)-mPAGFP
Purpose: Mammalian expression of the S11A mutant of the mouse PKA catalytic subunit α C-terminally tagged by monomeric paGFP.
Depositing lab: Haining Zhong. Depositing organization: Oregon Health & Science University. Publication: Liberated PKA Catalytic Subunits Associate with the Membrane via Myristoylation to Preferentially Phosphorylate Membrane Substrates. Tillo SE, Xiong WH, Takahashi M, Miao S, Andrade AL, Fortin DA, Yang G, Qin M, Smoody BF, Stork PJS, Zhong H. Cell Rep. 2017 Apr 18;19(3):617-629. doi: 10.1016/j.celrep.2017.03.070. PubMed 28423323.
Backbone
  Vector backbone: pcDNA3.1
  Vector type: Mammalian Expression
Growth in bacteria
  Bacterial resistance: Ampicillin, 100 μg/mL
  Growth temperature: 37°C
  Growth strain: DH5alpha
  Copy number: High Copy
Gene/Insert
  Gene/Insert name: the mouse PKA catalytic subunit α C-terminally tagged by monomeric paGFP with S11A mutation
  Species: M. musculus (mouse)
  Entrez Gene: Prkaca (a.k.a. PKCD, Pkaca)
Terms and licenses: Academic/Nonprofit Terms; Industry Terms: Not Available to Industry
How to cite: pCDNA3_PKA-Cα(S11A)-mPAGFP was a gift from Haining Zhong (Addgene plasmid # 114134 ; http://n2t.net/addgene:114134 ; RRID:Addgene_114134)
