[The description below was written by a language model from this plasmid's Addgene catalogue record and pLannotate feature annotations shown in this document.]
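Description:
pCDNA3_PKA-Cα(S11A)-mPAGFP is a mammalian expression plasmid of about 7.2 kb built on a pcDNA3.1-type backbone. It is propagated in E. coli from a high-copy ColE1/pUC origin under ampicillin selection (AmpR with its own bla promoter). It also carries an f1 origin for single-stranded DNA production. A second cassette, in which the SV40 early promoter drives the neomycin phosphotransferase gene followed by an SV40 poly(A) signal, allows G418 selection of stably transfected mammalian cells. The depositor's sequence and the repository's sequencing result give the same feature set in the same order and differ by a single nucleotide in length and in the numbering start point. Short annotated fragments (HIV-1 LTR, ble, lacI, bom, and a lac promoter/operator region) appear to be backbone remnants or similarity hits rather than functional parts.

The payload is the mouse PKA catalytic subunit α (Prkaca) coding sequence carrying an S11A substitution. A short linker joins its C-terminus to monomeric photoactivatable GFP (mPA-GFP), an Aequorea-derived protein that becomes brightly fluorescent after photoactivation. Expression is driven by the CMV immediate-early enhancer and promoter and terminated by the bovine growth hormone polyadenylation signal. T7 and SP6 promoters flank the insert and can serve for in vitro transcription or as sequencing primer sites.

The stated purpose is mammalian expression of this tagged mutant. The associated publication concerns the association of liberated catalytic subunits with membranes through myristoylation. This suggests use in photoactivation-based imaging of subunit mobility and localisation in live cells, with S11A removing a serine near the N-terminus. The record does not spell out the specific role of that residue.
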