Features (pLannotate 1.2.2; 22 found; start..end, strand, type, name):
     36..80      -  misc_feature   bom (fragment): basis of mobility region from pBR322
    235..614     +  enhancer       CMV enhancer: human cytomegalovirus immediate early enhancer
    615..818     +  promoter       CMV promoter: human cytomegalovirus (CMV) immediate early promoter
    814..847     +  LTR            5' LTR (truncated) (fragment): truncated 5' long terminal repeat (LTR) from HIV-1
    863..881     +  promoter       T7 promoter: promoter for bacteriophage T7 RNA polymerase
    907..1959    +  CDS            Prkaca: KAPCA_MOUSE - Also known as Pkaca. Experimental evidence at protein level: Swiss-Prot protein existence level 1. [Isoform 2]: Phosphorylates and activates ABL1 in sperm flagellum to promote spermatozoa capacitation. From Mus musculus (Mouse).
   1990..2706    +  CDS            mPA-GFP: mPA-GFP is a fluorescent protein published in 2002, derived from Aequorea victoria. It is reported to be a monomer.
   2725..2743    -  promoter       SP6 promoter: promoter for bacteriophage SP6 RNA polymerase
   2769..2993    +  polyA_signal   bGH poly(A) signal: bovine growth hormone polyadenylation signal
   2997..3018    +  promoter       SV40 promoter (fragment): SV40 enhancer and early promoter
   3039..3467    +  rep_origin     f1 ori (sequence partly withheld): f1 bacteriophage origin of replication; arrow indicates direction of (+) strand synthesis
   3481..3811    +  promoter       SV40 promoter: SV40 enhancer and early promoter
   3878..4669    +  CDS            neo: KKA2_KLEPN - Also known as kan, nptII. Experimental evidence at protein level: Swiss-Prot protein existence level 1. Resistance to kanamycin, neomycin, paromomycin, ribostamycin, butirosin and gentamicin B. From Klebsiella pneumoniae.
   4693..4851    +  CDS            ble (fragment): BLE_KLEPN - Experimental evidence at protein level: Swiss-Prot protein existence level 1. Binding protein with a strong affinity to the bleomycin family of antibiotics. Binds to CL990; an antimitotic-antibiotic compound. From Klebsiella pneumoniae.
   4846..4967    +  polyA_signal   SV40 poly(A) signal: SV40 polyadenylation signal
   5040..5056    -  protein_bind   lac operator: The lac repressor binds to the lac operator to inhibit transcription in E. coli. This inhibition can be relieved by adding lactose or isopropyl-β-D-thiogalactopyranoside (IPTG). lac repressor encoded by lacI
   5064..5094    -  promoter       lac promoter: promoter for the E. coli lac operon
   5109..5130    -  protein_bind   CAP binding site: CAP binding activates transcription in the presence of cAMP. E. coli catabolite activator protein
   5143..5235    -  CDS            lacI (fragment): lac repressor; lacI; The lac repressor binds to the lac operator to inhibit transcription in E. coli. This inhibition can be relieved by adding lactose or isopropyl-β-D-thiogalactopyranoside (IPTG).
   5418..6006    -  rep_origin     ori: high-copy-number ColE1/pMB1/pBR322/pUC origin of replication
   6177..7037    -  CDS            AmpR: β-lactamase; bla; confers resistance to ampicillin, carbenicillin, and related antibiotics
   7038..7142    -  promoter       AmpR promoter: bla
>Addgene plasmid #114134 | pCDNA3_PKA-Cα(S11A)-mPAGFP | depositor full sequence | sequence record 215465 | pCDNA3_PKA-Cα(S11A)-mPAGFP sequence 7173 bps
GACGGATCGGGAGATCTCCCGATCCCCTATGGTCGACTCTCAGTACAATCTGCTCTGATGCCGCATAGTT
AAGCCAGTATCTGCTCCCTGCTTGTGTGTTGGAGGTCGCTGAGTAGTGCGCGAGCAAAATTTAAGCTACA
ACAAGGCAAGGCTTGACCGACAATTGCATGAAGAATCTGCTTAGGGTTAGGCGTTTTGCGCTGCTTCGCG
ATGTACGGGCCAGATATACGCGTTGACATTGATTATTGACTAGTTATTAATAGTAATCAATTACGGGGTC
ATTAGTTCATAGCCCATATATGGAGTTCCGCGTTACATAACTTACGGTAAATGGCCCGCCTGGCTGACCG
CCCAACGACCCCCGCCCATTGACGTCAATAATGACGTATGTTCCCATAGTAACGCCAATAGGGACTTTCC
ATTGACGTCAATGGGTGGACTATTTACGGTAAACTGCCCACTTGGCAGTACATCAAGTGTATCATATGCC
AAGTACGCCCCCTATTGACGTCAATGACGGTAAATGGCCCGCCTGGCATTATGCCCAGTACATGACCTTA
TGGGACTTTCCTACTTGGCAGTACATCTACGTATTAGTCATCGCTATTACCATGGTGATGCGGTTTTGGC
AGTACATCAATGGGCGTGGATAGCGGTTTGACTCACGGGGATTTCCAAGTCTCCACCCCATTGACGTCAA
TGGGAGTTTGTTTTGGCACCAAAATCAACGGGACTTTCCAAAATGTCGTAACAACTCCGCCCCATTGACG
CAAATGGGCGGTAGGCGTGTACGGTGGGAGGTCTATATAAGCAGAGCTCTCTGGCTAACTAGAGAACCCA
CTGCTTACTGGCTTATCGAAATTAATACGACTCACTATAGGGAGACCCAAGCTTGCGGCCGCTACCATGG
GCAACGCCGCCGCCGCCAAGAAGGGCGCCGAGCAGGAGAGCGTGAAAGAGTTCCTAGCCAAAGCCAAGGA
AGATTTCCTGAAAAAATGGGAGACCCCTTCTCAGAATACAGCCCAGTTGGATCAGTTTGATAGAATCAAG
ACCCTTGGCACCGGCTCCTTTGGGCGAGTGATGCTGGTGAAGCACAAGGAGAGTGGGAACCACTACGCCA
TGAAGATCTTAGACAAGCAGAAGGTGGTGAAGCTAAAGCAGATCGAGCACACTCTGAATGAGAAGCGCAT
CCTGCAGGCCGTCAACTTCCCGTTCCTGGTCAAACTTGAATTCTCCTTCAAGGACAACTCAAACCTGTAC
ATGGTCATGGAGTATGTAGCTGGTGGCGAGATGTTCTCCCACCTACGGCGGATTGGAAGGTTCAGCGAGC
CCCATGCCCGTTTCTACGCGGCGCAGATCGTCCTGACCTTTGAGTATCTGCACTCCCTGGACCTCATCTA
CCGGGACCTGAAGCCCGAGAATCTTCTCATCGACCAGCAGGGCTATATTCAGGTGACAGACTTCGGTTTT
GCCAAGCGTGTGAAAGGCCGTACTTGGACCTTGTGTGGGACCCCTGAGTACTTGGCCCCCGAGATTATCC
TGAGCAAAGGCTACAACAAGGCTGTGGACTGGTGGGCTCTCGGAGTCCTCATCTACGAGATGGCTGCTGG
TTACCCACCCTTCTTCGCTGACCAGCCTATCCAGATCTATGAGAAAATCGTCTCTGGGAAGGTGCGGTTC
CCATCCCACTTCAGCTCTGACTTGAAGGACCTGCTGCGGAACCTTCTGCAGGTGGATCTCACCAAGCGCT
TTGGGAACCTCAAGAACGGGGTCAATGACATCAAGAACCACAAGTGGTTTGCCACGACTGACTGGATTGC
CATCTATCAGAGAAAGGTGGAAGCTCCCTTCATACCAAAGTTTAAAGGCCCTGGGGACACGAGTAACTTT
GACGACTATGAGGAGGAAGAGATCCGGGTCTCCATCAATGAGAAGTGTGGCAAGGAGTTTACTGAGTTTA
TCGATTATGATGTTCCTGATTATGCAAGCTTAATGAGCAAGGGCGAGGAGCTGTTCACCGGGGTGGTGCC
CATCCTGGTCGAGCTGGACGGCGACGTAAACGGCCACAAGTTCAGCGTGTCCGGCGAGGGCGAGGGCGAT
GCCACCTACGGCAAGCTGACCCTGAAGTTCATCTGCACCACCGGCAAGCTGCCCGTGCCCTGGCCCACCC
TCGTGACCACCTTCAGCTACGGCGTGCAGTGCTTCAGCCGCTACCCCGACCACATGAAGCAGCACGACTT
CTTCAAGTCCGCCATGCCCGAAGGCTACGTCCAGGAGCGCACCATCTTCTTCAAGGACGACGGCAACTAC
AAGACCCGCGCCGAGGTGAAGTTCGAGGGCGACACCCTGGTGAACCGCATCGAGCTGAAGGGCATCGACT
TCAAGGAGGACGGCAACATCCTGGGGCACAAGCTGGAGTACAACTACAACAGCCACAACGTCTATATCAT
GGCCGACAAGCAGAAGAACGGCATCAAGGCCAACTTCAAGATCCGCCACAACATCGAGGACGGCAGCGTG
CAGCTCGCCGACCACTACCAGCAGAACACCCCCATCGGCGACGGCCCCGTGCTGCTGCCCGACAACCACT
ACCTGAGCCACCAGTCCAAGCTGAGCAAAGACCCCAACGAGAAGCGCGATCACATGGTCCTGCTGGAGTT
CGTGACCGCCGCCGGGATCACTCTCGGCATGGACGAGCTGTACAAGTAATCTAGAGGGCCCTATTCTATA
GTGTCACCTAAATGCTAGAGCTCGCTGATCAGCCTCGACTGTGCCTTCTAGTTGCCAGCCATCTGTTGTT
TGCCCCTCCCCCGTGCCTTCCTTGACCCTGGAAGGTGCCACTCCCACTGTCCTTTCCTAATAAAATGAGG
AAATTGCATCGCATTGTCTGAGTAGGTGTCATTCTATTCTGGGGGGTGGGGTGGGGCAGGACAGCAAGGG
GGAGGATTGGGAAGACAATAGCAGGCATGCTGGGGATGCGGTGGGCTCTATGGCTTCTGAGGCGGAAAGA
ACCAGCTGGGGCTCTAGGGGGTATCCCC
[124 nt withheld, positions 3039-3162]
C
[32 nt withheld, positions 3164-3195]
CA
[57 nt withheld, positions 3198-3254]
A
[49 nt withheld, positions 3256-3304]
CCTTTGACGTTGGAGTCCACGTTCTTT
[37 nt withheld, positions 3332-3368]
ACCCTATCTCGGTCTATTCTTTTGATTTATAAGGGATTTTGGGGATTTCGGCCTATTGGTTAAAAAATGA
GCTGATTTAACAAAAATTTAACGCGAATTAATTCTGTGGAATGTGTGTCAGTTAGGGTGTGGAAAGTCCC
CAGGCTCCCCAGGCAGGCAGAAGTATGCAAAGCATGCATCTCAATTAGTCAGCAACCAGGTGTGGAAAGT
CCCCAGGCTCCCCAGCAGGCAGAAGTATGCAAAGCATGCATCTCAATTAGTCAGCAACCATAGTCCCGCC
CCTAACTCCGCCCATCCCGCCCCTAACTCCGCCCAGTTCCGCCCATTCTCCGCCCCATGGCTGACTAATT
TTTTTTATTTATGCAGAGGCCGAGGCCGCCTCTGCCTCTGAGCTATTCCAGAAGTAGTGAGGAGGCTTTT
TTGGAGGCCTAGGCTTTTGCAAAAAGCTCCCGGGAGCTTGTATATCCATTTTCGGATCTGATCAAGAGAC
AGGATGAGGATCGTTTCGCATGATTGAACAAGATGGATTGCACGCAGGTTCTCCGGCCGCTTGGGTGGAG
AGGCTATTCGGCTATGACTGGGCACAACAGACAATCGGCTGCTCTGATGCCGCCGTGTTCCGGCTGTCAG
CGCAGGGGCGCCCGGTTCTTTTTGTCAAGACCGACCTGTCCGGTGCCCTGAATGAACTGCAGGACGAGGC
AGCGCGGCTATCGTGGCTGGCCACGACGGGCGTTCCTTGCGCAGCTGTGCTCGACGTTGTCACTGAAGCG
GGAAGGGACTGGCTGCTATTGGGCGAAGTGCCGGGGCAGGATCTCCTGTCATCTCACCTTGCTCCTGCCG
AGAAAGTATCCATCATGGCTGATGCAATGCGGCGGCTGCATACGCTTGATCCGGCTACCTGCCCATTCGA
CCACCAAGCGAAACATCGCATCGAGCGAGCACGTACTCGGATGGAAGCCGGTCTTGTCGATCAGGATGAT
CTGGACGAAGAGCATCAGGGGCTCGCGCCAGCCGAACTGTTCGCCAGGCTCAAGGCGCGCATGCCCGACG
GCGAGGATCTCGTCGTGACCCATGGCGATGCCTGCTTGCCGAATATCATGGTGGAAAATGGCCGCTTTTC
TGGATTCATCGACTGTGGCCGGCTGGGTGTGGCGGACCGCTATCAGGACATAGCGTTGGCTACCCGTGAT
ATTGCTGAAGAGCTTGGCGGCGAATGGGCTGACCGCTTCCTCGTGCTTTACGGTATCGCCGCTCCCGATT
CGCAGCGCATCGCCTTCTATCGCCTTCTTGACGAGTTCTTCTGAGCGGGACTCTGGGGTTCGAAATGACC
GACCAAGCGACGCCCAACCTGCCATCACGAGATTTCGATTCCACCGCCGCCTTCTATGAAAGGTTGGGCT
TCGGAATCGTTTTCCGGGACGCCGGCTGGATGATCCTCCAGCGCGGGGATCTCATGCTGGAGTTCTTCGC
CCACCCCAACTTGTTTATTGCAGCTTATAATGGTTACAAATAAAGCAATAGCATCACAAATTTCACAAAT
AAAGCATTTTTTTCACTGCATTCTAGTTGTGGTTTGTCCAAACTCATCAATGTATCTTATCATGTCTGTA
TACCGTCGACCTCTAGCTAGAGCTTGGCGTAATCATGGTCATAGCTGTTTCCTGTGTGAAATTGTTATCC
GCTCACAATTCCACACAACATACGAGCCGGAAGCATAAAGTGTAAAGCCTGGGGTGCCTAATGAGTGAGC
TAACTCACATTAATTGCGTTGCGCTCACTGCCCGCTTTCCAGTCGGGAAACCTGTCGTGCCAGCTGCATT
AATGAATCGGCCAACGCGCGGGGAGAGGCGGTTTGCGTATTGGGCGCTCTTCCGCTTCCTCGCTCACTGA
CTCGCTGCGCTCGGTCGTTCGGCTGCGGCGAGCGGTATCAGCTCACTCAAAGGCGGTAATACGGTTATCC
ACAGAATCAGGGGATAACGCAGGAAAGAACATGTGAGCAAAAGGCCAGCAAAAGGCCAGGAACCGTAAAA
AGGCCGCGTTGCTGGCGTTTTTCCATAGGCTCCGCCCCCCTGACGAGCATCACAAAAATCGACGCTCAAG
TCAGAGGTGGCGAAACCCGACAGGACTATAAAGATACCAGGCGTTTCCCCCTGGAAGCTCCCTCGTGCGC
TCTCCTGTTCCGACCCTGCCGCTTACCGGATACCTGTCCGCCTTTCTCCCTTCGGGAAGCGTGGCGCTTT
CTCAATGCTCACGCTGTAGGTATCTCAGTTCGGTGTAGGTCGTTCGCTCCAAGCTGGGCTGTGTGCACGA
ACCCCCCGTTCAGCCCGACCGCTGCGCCTTATCCGGTAACTATCGTCTTGAGTCCAACCCGGTAAGACAC
GACTTATCGCCACTGGCAGCAGCCACTGGTAACAGGATTAGCAGAGCGAGGTATGTAGGCGGTGCTACAG
AGTTCTTGAAGTGGTGGCCTAACTACGGCTACACTAGAAGGACAGTATTTGGTATCTGCGCTCTGCTGAA
GCCAGTTACCTTCGGAAAAAGAGTTGGTAGCTCTTGATCCGGCAAACAAACCACCGCTGGTAGCGGTGGT
TTTTTTGTTTGCAAGCAGCAGATTACGCGCAGAAAAAAAGGATCTCAAGAAGATCCTTTGATCTTTTCTA
CGGGGTCTGACGCTCAGTGGAACGAAAACTCACGTTAAGGGATTTTGGTCATGAGATTATCAAAAAGGAT
CTTCACCTAGATCCTTTTAAATTAAAAATGAAGTTTTAAATCAATCTAAAGTATATATGAGTAAACTTGG
TCTGACAGTTACCAATGCTTAATCAGTGAGGCACCTATCTCAGCGATCTGTCTATTTCGTTCATCCATAG
TTGCCTGACTCCCCGTCGTGTAGATAACTACGATACGGGAGGGCTTACCATCTGGCCCCAGTGCTGCAAT
GATACCGCGAGACCCACGCTCACCGGCTCCAGATTTATCAGCAATAAACCAGCCAGCCGGAAGGGCCGAG
CGCAGAAGTGGTCCTGCAACTTTATCCGCCTCCATCCAGTCTATTAATTGTTGCCGGGAAGCTAGAGTAA
GTAGTTCGCCAGTTAATAGTTTGCGCAACGTTGTTGCCATTGCTACAGGCATCGTGGTGTCACGCTCGTC
GTTTGGTATGGCTTCATTCAGCTCCGGTTCCCAACGATCAAGGCGAGTTACATGATCCCCCATGTTGTGC
AAAAAAGCGGTTAGCTCCTTCGGTCCTCCGATCGTTGTCAGAAGTAAGTTGGCCGCAGTGTTATCACTCA
TGGTTATGGCAGCACTGCATAATTCTCTTACTGTCATGCCATCCGTAAGATGCTTTTCTGTGACTGGTGA
GTACTCAACCAAGTCATTCTGAGAATAGTGTATGCGGCGACCGAGTTGCTCTTGCCCGGCGTCAATACGG
GATAATACCGCGCCACATAGCAGAACTTTAAAAGTGCTCATCATTGGAAAACGTTCTTCGGGGCGAAAAC
TCTCAAGGATCTTACCGCTGTTGAGATCCAGTTCGATGTAACCCACTCGTGCACCCAACTGATCTTCAGC
ATCTTTTACTTTCACCAGCGTTTCTGGGTGAGCAAAAACAGGAAGGCAAAATGCCGCAAAAAAGGGAATA
AGGGCGACACGGAAATGTTGAATACTCATACTCTTCCTTTTTCAATATTATTGAAGCATTTATCAGGGTT
ATTGTCTCATGAGCGGATACATATTTGAATGTATTTAGAAAAATAAACAAATAGGGGTTCCGCGCACATT
TCCCCGAAAAGTGCCACCTGACGTC
