Features (pLannotate 1.2.2; 22 found; start..end, strand, type, name):
     83..462     +  enhancer       CMV enhancer: human cytomegalovirus immediate early enhancer
    463..666     +  promoter       CMV promoter: human cytomegalovirus (CMV) immediate early promoter
    662..695     +  LTR            5' LTR (truncated) (fragment): truncated 5' long terminal repeat (LTR) from HIV-1
    711..729     +  promoter       T7 promoter: promoter for bacteriophage T7 RNA polymerase
    755..1807    +  CDS            Prkaca: KAPCA_MOUSE - Also known as Pkaca. Experimental evidence at protein level: Swiss-Prot protein existence level 1. [Isoform 2]: Phosphorylates and activates ABL1 in sperm flagellum to promote spermatozoa capacitation. From Mus musculus (Mouse).
   1838..2554    +  CDS            mPA-GFP: mPA-GFP is a fluorescent protein published in 2002, derived from Aequorea victoria. It is reported to be a monomer.
   2573..2591    -  promoter       SP6 promoter: promoter for bacteriophage SP6 RNA polymerase
   2617..2841    +  polyA_signal   bGH poly(A) signal: bovine growth hormone polyadenylation signal
   2845..2866    +  promoter       SV40 promoter (fragment): SV40 enhancer and early promoter
   2887..3315    +  rep_origin     f1 ori (sequence partly withheld): f1 bacteriophage origin of replication; arrow indicates direction of (+) strand synthesis
   3329..3658    +  promoter       SV40 promoter: SV40 enhancer and early promoter
   3725..4516    +  CDS            neo: KKA2_KLEPN - Also known as kan, nptII. Experimental evidence at protein level: Swiss-Prot protein existence level 1. Resistance to kanamycin, neomycin, paromomycin, ribostamycin, butirosin and gentamicin B. From Klebsiella pneumoniae.
   4540..4698    +  CDS            ble (fragment): BLE_KLEPN - Experimental evidence at protein level: Swiss-Prot protein existence level 1. Binding protein with a strong affinity to the bleomycin family of antibiotics. Binds to CL990; an antimitotic-antibiotic compound. From Klebsiella pneumoniae.
   4693..4814    +  polyA_signal   SV40 poly(A) signal: SV40 polyadenylation signal
   4887..4903    -  protein_bind   lac operator: The lac repressor binds to the lac operator to inhibit transcription in E. coli. This inhibition can be relieved by adding lactose or isopropyl-β-D-thiogalactopyranoside (IPTG). lac repressor encoded by lacI
   4911..4941    -  promoter       lac promoter: promoter for the E. coli lac operon
   4956..4977    -  protein_bind   CAP binding site: CAP binding activates transcription in the presence of cAMP. E. coli catabolite activator protein
   4990..5082    -  CDS            lacI (fragment): lac repressor; lacI; The lac repressor binds to the lac operator to inhibit transcription in E. coli. This inhibition can be relieved by adding lactose or isopropyl-β-D-thiogalactopyranoside (IPTG).
   5265..5853    -  rep_origin     ori: high-copy-number ColE1/pMB1/pBR322/pUC origin of replication
   6024..6884    -  CDS            AmpR: β-lactamase; bla; confers resistance to ampicillin, carbenicillin, and related antibiotics
   6885..6989    -  promoter       AmpR promoter: bla
   7048..7100    -  misc_feature   bom (fragment): basis of mobility region from pBR322
>Addgene plasmid #114134 | pCDNA3_PKA-Cα(S11A)-mPAGFP | addgene full sequence | sequence record 224258 | Addgene NGS Result
TTGACCGACAATTGCATGAAGAATCTGCTTAGGGTTAGGCGTTTTGCGCTGCTTCGCGATGTACGGGCCA
GATATACGCGTTGACATTGATTATTGACTAGTTATTAATAGTAATCAATTACGGGGTCATTAGTTCATAG
CCCATATATGGAGTTCCGCGTTACATAACTTACGGTAAATGGCCCGCCTGGCTGACCGCCCAACGACCCC
CGCCCATTGACGTCAATAATGACGTATGTTCCCATAGTAACGCCAATAGGGACTTTCCATTGACGTCAAT
GGGTGGAGTATTTACGGTAAACTGCCCACTTGGCAGTACATCAAGTGTATCATATGCCAAGTACGCCCCC
TATTGACGTCAATGACGGTAAATGGCCCGCCTGGCATTATGCCCAGTACATGACCTTATGGGACTTTCCT
ACTTGGCAGTACATCTACGTATTAGTCATCGCTATTACCATGGTGATGCGGTTTTGGCAGTACATCAATG
GGCGTGGATAGCGGTTTGACTCACGGGGATTTCCAAGTCTCCACCCCATTGACGTCAATGGGAGTTTGTT
TTGGCACCAAAATCAACGGGACTTTCCAAAATGTCGTAACAACTCCGCCCCATTGACGCAAATGGGCGGT
AGGCGTGTACGGTGGGAGGTCTATATAAGCAGAGCTCTCTGGCTAACTAGAGAACCCACTGCTTACTGGC
TTATCGAAATTAATACGACTCACTATAGGGAGACCCAAGCTTGCGGCCGCTACCATGGGCAACGCCGCCG
CCGCCAAGAAGGGCGCCGAGCAGGAGAGCGTGAAAGAGTTCCTAGCCAAAGCCAAGGAAGATTTCCTGAA
AAAATGGGAGACCCCTTCTCAGAATACAGCCCAGTTGGATCAGTTTGATAGAATCAAGACCCTTGGCACC
GGCTCCTTTGGGCGAGTGATGCTGGTGAAGCACAAGGAGAGTGGGAACCACTACGCCATGAAGATCTTAG
ACAAGCAGAAGGTGGTGAAGCTAAAGCAGATCGAGCACACTCTGAATGAGAAGCGCATCCTGCAGGCCGT
CAACTTCCCGTTCCTGGTCAAACTTGAATTCTCCTTCAAGGACAACTCAAACCTGTACATGGTCATGGAG
TATGTAGCTGGTGGCGAGATGTTCTCCCACCTACGGCGGATTGGAAGGTTCAGCGAGCCCCATGCCCGTT
TCTACGCGGCGCAGATCGTCCTGACCTTTGAGTATCTGCACTCCCTGGACCTCATCTACCGGGACCTGAA
GCCCGAGAATCTTCTCATCGACCAGCAGGGCTATATTCAGGTGACAGACTTCGGTTTTGCCAAGCGTGTG
AAAGGCCGTACTTGGACCTTGTGTGGGACCCCTGAGTACTTGGCCCCCGAGATTATCCTGAGCAAAGGCT
ACAACAAGGCTGTGGACTGGTGGGCTCTCGGAGTCCTCATCTACGAGATGGCTGCTGGTTACCCACCCTT
CTTCGCTGACCAGCCTATCCAGATCTATGAGAAAATCGTCTCTGGGAAGGTGCGGTTCCCATCCCACTTC
AGCTCTGACTTGAAGGACCTGCTGCGGAACCTTCTGCAAGTGGATCTCACCAAGCGCTTTGGGAACCTCA
AGAACGGGGTCAATGACATCAAGAACCACAAGTGGTTTGCCACGACTGACTGGATTGCCATCTATCAGAG
AAAGGTGGAAGCTCCCTTCATACCAAAGTTTAAAGGCCCTGGGGACACGAGTAACTTTGACGACTATGAG
GAGGAAGAGATCCGGGTCTCCATCAATGAGAAGTGTGGCAAGGAGTTTACTGAGTTTATCGATTATGATG
TTCCTGATTATGCAAGCTTAATGAGCAAGGGCGAGGAGCTGTTCACCGGGGTGGTGCCCATCCTGGTCGA
GCTGGACGGCGACGTAAACGGCCACAAGTTCAGCGTGTCCGGCGAGGGCGAGGGCGATGCCACCTACGGC
AAGCTGACCCTGAAGTTCATCTGCACCACCGGCAAGCTGCCCGTGCCCTGGCCCACCCTCGTGACCACCT
TCAGCTACGGCGTGCAGTGCTTCAGCCGCTACCCCGACCACATGAAGCAGCACGACTTCTTCAAGTCCGC
CATGCCCGAAGGCTACGTCCAGGAGCGCACCATCTTCTTCAAGGACGACGGCAACTACAAGACCCGCGCC
GAGGTGAAGTTCGAGGGCGACACCCTGGTGAACCGCATCGAGCTGAAGGGCATCGACTTCAAGGAGGACG
GCAACATCCTGGGGCACAAGCTGGAGTACAACTACAACAGCCACAACGTCTATATCATGGCCGACAAGCA
GAAGAACGGCATCAAGGCCAACTTCAAGATCCGCCACAACATCGAGGACGGCAGCGTGCAGCTCGCCGAC
CACTACCAGCAGAACACCCCCATCGGCGACGGCCCCGTGCTGCTGCCCGACAACCACTACCTGAGCCACC
AGTCCAAGCTGAGCAAAGACCCCAACGAGAAGCGCGATCACATGGTCCTGCTGGAGTTCGTGACCGCCGC
CGGGATCACTCTCGGCATGGACGAGCTGTACAAGTAATCTAGAGGGCCCTATTCTATAGTGTCACCTAAA
TGCTAGAGCTCGCTGATCAGCCTCGACTGTGCCTTCTAGTTGCCAGCCATCTGTTGTTTGCCCCTCCCCC
GTGCCTTCCTTGACCCTGGAAGGTGCCACTCCCACTGTCCTTTCCTAATAAAATGAGGAAATTGCATCGC
ATTGTCTGAGTAGGTGTCATTCTATTCTGGGGGGTGGGGTGGGGCAGGACAGCAAGGGGGAGGATTGGGA
AGACAATAGCAGGCATGCTGGGGATGCGGTGGGCTCTATGGCTTCTGAGGCGGAAAGAACCAGCTGGGGC
TCTAGGGGGTATCCCC
[124 nt withheld, positions 2887-3010]
C
[91 nt withheld, positions 3012-3102]
A
[49 nt withheld, positions 3104-3152]
CCTTTGACGTTGGAGTCCACGTTCTTT
[37 nt withheld, positions 3180-3216]
ACCCTATCTCGGTCTATTCTTTTGATTTATAAGGGATTTTGCCGATTTCGGCCTATTGGTTAAAAAATGA
GCTGATTTAACAAAAATTTAACGCGAATTAATTCTGTGGAATGTGTGTCAGTTAGGGTGTGGAAAGTCCC
CAGGCTCCCCAGCAGGCAGAAGTATGCAAAGCATGCATCTCAATTAGTCAGCAACCAGGTGTGGAAAGTC
CCCAGGCTCCCCAGCAGGCAGAAGTATGCAAAGCATGCATCTCAATTAGTCAGCAACCATAGTCCCGCCC
CTAACTCCGCCCATCCCGCCCCTAACTCCGCCCAGTTCCGCCCATTCTCCGCCCCATGGCTGACTAATTT
TTTTTATTTATGCAGAGGCCGAGGCCGCCTCTGCCTCTGAGCTATTCCAGAAGTAGTGAGGAGGCTTTTT
TGGAGGCCTAGGCTTTTGCAAAAAGCTCCCGGGAGCTTGTATATCCATTTTCGGATCTGATCAAGAGACA
GGATGAGGATCGTTTCGCATGATTGAACAAGATGGATTGCACGCAGGTTCTCCGGCCGCTTGGGTGGAGA
GGCTATTCGGCTATGACTGGGCACAACAGACAATCGGCTGCTCTGATGCCGCCGTGTTCCGGCTGTCAGC
GCAGGGGCGCCCGGTTCTTTTTGTCAAGACCGACCTGTCCGGTGCCCTGAATGAACTGCAGGACGAGGCA
GCGCGGCTATCGTGGCTGGCCACGACGGGCGTTCCTTGCGCAGCTGTGCTCGACGTTGTCACTGAAGCGG
GAAGGGACTGGCTGCTATTGGGCGAAGTGCCGGGGCAGGATCTCCTGTCATCTCACCTTGCTCCTGCCGA
GAAAGTATCCATCATGGCTGATGCAATGCGGCGGCTGCATACGCTTGATCCGGCTACCTGCCCATTCGAC
CACCAAGCGAAACATCGCATCGAGCGAGCACGTACTCGGATGGAAGCCGGTCTTGTCGATCAGGATGATC
TGGACGAAGAGCATCAGGGGCTCGCGCCAGCCGAACTGTTCGCCAGGCTCAAGGCGCGCATGCCCGACGG
CGAGGATCTCGTCGTGACCCATGGCGATGCCTGCTTGCCGAATATCATGGTGGAAAATGGCCGCTTTTCT
GGATTCATCGACTGTGGCCGGCTGGGTGTGGCGGACCGCTATCAGGACATAGCGTTGGCTACCCGTGATA
TTGCTGAAGAGCTTGGCGGCGAATGGGCTGACCGCTTCCTCGTGCTTTACGGTATCGCCGCTCCCGATTC
GCAGCGCATCGCCTTCTATCGCCTTCTTGACGAGTTCTTCTGAGCGGGACTCTGGGGTTCGAAATGACCG
ACCAAGCGACGCCCAACCTGCCATCACGAGATTTCGATTCCACCGCCGCCTTCTATGAAAGGTTGGGCTT
CGGAATCGTTTTCCGGGACGCCGGCTGGATGATCCTCCAGCGCGGGGATCTCATGCTGGAGTTCTTCGCC
CACCCCAACTTGTTTATTGCAGCTTATAATGGTTACAAATAAAGCAATAGCATCACAAATTTCACAAATA
AAGCATTTTTTTCACTGCATTCTAGTTGTGGTTTGTCCAAACTCATCAATGTATCTTATCATGTCTGTAT
ACCGTCGACCTCTAGCTAGAGCTTGGCGTAATCATGGTCATAGCTGTTTCCTGTGTGAAATTGTTATCCG
CTCACAATTCCACACAACATACGAGCCGGAAGCATAAAGTGTAAAGCCTGGGGTGCCTAATGAGTGAGCT
AACTCACATTAATTGCGTTGCGCTCACTGCCCGCTTTCCAGTCGGGAAACCTGTCGTGCCAGCTGCATTA
ATGAATCGGCCAACGCGCGGGGAGAGGCGGTTTGCGTATTGGGCGCTCTTCCGCTTCCTCGCTCACTGAC
TCGCTGCGCTCGGTCGTTCGGCTGCGGCGAGCGGTATCAGCTCACTCAAAGGCGGTAATACGGTTATCCA
CAGAATCAGGGGATAACGCAGGAAAGAACATGTGAGCAAAAGGCCAGCAAAAGGCCAGGAACCGTAAAAA
GGCCGCGTTGCTGGCGTTTTTCCATAGGCTCCGCCCCCCTGACGAGCATCACAAAAATCGACGCTCAAGT
CAGAGGTGGCGAAACCCGACAGGACTATAAAGATACCAGGCGTTTCCCCCTGGAAGCTCCCTCGTGCGCT
CTCCTGTTCCGACCCTGCCGCTTACCGGATACCTGTCCGCCTTTCTCCCTTCGGGAAGCGTGGCGCTTTC
TCATAGCTCACGCTGTAGGTATCTCAGTTCGGTGTAGGTCGTTCGCTCCAAGCTGGGCTGTGTGCACGAA
CCCCCCGTTCAGCCCGACCGCTGCGCCTTATCCGGTAACTATCGTCTTGAGTCCAACCCGGTAAGACACG
ACTTATCGCCACTGGCAGCAGCCACTGGTAACAGGATTAGCAGAGCGAGGTATGTAGGCGGTGCTACAGA
GTTCTTGAAGTGGTGGCCTAACTACGGCTACACTAGAAGAACAGTATTTGGTATCTGCGCTCTGCTGAAG
CCAGTTACCTTCGGAAAAAGAGTTGGTAGCTCTTGATCCGGCAAACAAACCACCGCTGGTAGCGGTGGTT
TTTTTGTTTGCAAGCAGCAGATTACGCGCAGAAAAAAAGGATCTCAAGAAGATCCTTTGATCTTTTCTAC
GGGGTCTGACGCTCAGTGGAACGAAAACTCACGTTAAGGGATTTTGGTCATGAGATTATCAAAAAGGATC
TTCACCTAGATCCTTTTAAATTAAAAATGAAGTTTTAAATCAATCTAAAGTATATATGAGTAAACTTGGT
CTGACAGTTACCAATGCTTAATCAGTGAGGCACCTATCTCAGCGATCTGTCTATTTCGTTCATCCATAGT
TGCCTGACTCCCCGTCGTGTAGATAACTACGATACGGGAGGGCTTACCATCTGGCCCCAGTGCTGCAATG
ATACCGCGAGACCCACGCTCACCGGCTCCAGATTTATCAGCAATAAACCAGCCAGCCGGAAGGGCCGAGC
GCAGAAGTGGTCCTGCAACTTTATCCGCCTCCATCCAGTCTATTAATTGTTGCCGGGAAGCTAGAGTAAG
TAGTTCGCCAGTTAATAGTTTGCGCAACGTTGTTGCCATTGCTACAGGCATCGTGGTGTCACGCTCGTCG
TTTGGTATGGCTTCATTCAGCTCCGGTTCCCAACGATCAAGGCGAGTTACATGATCCCCCATGTTGTGCA
AAAAAGCGGTTAGCTCCTTCGGTCCTCCGATCGTTGTCAGAAGTAAGTTGGCCGCAGTGTTATCACTCAT
GGTTATGGCAGCACTGCATAATTCTCTTACTGTCATGCCATCCGTAAGATGCTTTTCTGTGACTGGTGAG
TACTCAACCAAGTCATTCTGAGAATAGTGTATGCGGCGACCGAGTTGCTCTTGCCCGGCGTCAATACGGG
ATAATACCGCGCCACATAGCAGAACTTTAAAAGTGCTCATCATTGGAAAACGTTCTTCGGGGCGAAAACT
CTCAAGGATCTTACCGCTGTTGAGATCCAGTTCGATGTAACCCACTCGTGCACCCAACTGATCTTCAGCA
TCTTTTACTTTCACCAGCGTTTCTGGGTGAGCAAAAACAGGAAGGCAAAATGCCGCAAAAAAGGGAATAA
GGGCGACACGGAAATGTTGAATACTCATACTCTTCCTTTTTCAATATTATTGAAGCATTTATCAGGGTTA
TTGTCTCATGAGCGGATACATATTTGAATGTATTTAGAAAAATAAACAAATAGGGGTTCCGCGCACATTT
CCCCGAAAAGTGCCACCTGACGTCGACGGATCGGGAGATCTCCCGATCCCCTATGGTGCACTCTCAGTAC
AATCTGCTCTGATGCCGCATAGTTAAGCCAGTATCTGCTCCCTGCTTGTGTGTTGGAGGTCGCTGAGTAG
TGCGCGAGCAAAATTTAAGCTACAACAAGGCAAGGC
